Addgene plasmid #200073: pHygCG2
Purpose: (Empty Backbone) hygR selection mNG marked rapid RMCE integration vector
Depositing lab: Michael Nonet. Depositing organization: Washington University in Saint Louis. Publication: Rapid generation of C. elegans single-copy transgenes combining RMCE and drug selection. Nonet ML. Genetics. 2023 Apr 20:iyad072. doi: 10.1093/genetics/iyad072. PubMed 37079426.
Backbone
  Vector backbone: pHygG2
  Backbone manufacturer: Stratagene Cloning Systems
  Modifications to backbone: cytosolic mNG replaces nls-mNG
  Vector type: Worm Expression ; Recombination Mediated Cassette Exchange
  Selectable markers: Hygromycin
Growth in bacteria
  Bacterial resistance: Ampicillin, 100 μg/mL
  Growth temperature: 37°C
  Growth strain: DH5alpha
  Copy number: High Copy
Gene/Insert
  Cloning method: Restriction Enzyme
Terms and licenses: Academic/Nonprofit Terms; Industry Terms: Not Available to Industry
How to cite: pHygCG2 was a gift from Michael Nonet (Addgene plasmid # 200073 ; http://n2t.net/addgene:200073 ; RRID:Addgene_200073)
