[The description below was written by a language model from this plasmid's Addgene catalogue record and pLannotate feature annotations shown in this document.]
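Description:
pHygCG2 is an empty-backbone integration vector for Caenorhabditis elegans, built for rapid recombination-mediated cassette exchange (RMCE) to generate single-copy transgenes with drug selection. It derives from pHygG2, itself on a pBluescript-type Stratagene backbone, and differs from its parent in that a cytosolic mNeonGreen replaces the nuclear-localised version. In E. coli the 5.75 kb plasmid is maintained at high copy from a ColE1/pUC origin and selected with ampicillin through the bla gene and its promoter. An f1 phage origin is also present, along with a short lacI remnant that appears to be a backbone leftover.

The worm-relevant portion begins with a loxP site, followed by fragments of the pBluescript multiple cloning site where a gene of interest can be inserted by restriction cloning. Next come a minimal FRT site and an mNeonGreen coding sequence ending in the C. elegans tbb-2 terminator. No promoter is annotated upstream of mNeonGreen, and the record does not state how the marker comes to be expressed after integration. Downstream, on the opposite strand, lies a hygromycin phosphotransferase coding sequence flanked by attB1 and attB2 Gateway sites, which provides hygromycin selection of transgenic animals. Its worm promoter and terminator are likewise not annotated in the feature table.

The loxP and FRT sites are recognised by Cre and FLP recombinases, which is consistent with an exchange into a matching genomic landing site, but the record does not describe the exact recombination scheme. In use, integrants would be selected with hygromycin and marked by cytosolic green fluorescence.
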