Features (pLannotate 1.2.2; 14 found; start..end, strand, type, name):
    376..396     +  protein_bind   attB2: mutant version of attB; core recombination site for the Gateway® BP reaction BP Clonase™
    400..1425    -  CDS            HygR: aminoglycoside phosphotransferase from E. coli; aph(4)-Ia; confers resistance to hygromycin
   1431..1451    -  protein_bind   attB1: mutant version of attB; core recombination site for the Gateway® BP reaction BP Clonase™
   1834..1919    -  CDS            lacI (fragment): lac repressor; lacI; The lac repressor binds to the lac operator to inhibit transcription in E. coli. This inhibition can be relieved by adding lactose or isopropyl-β-D-thiogalactopyranoside (IPTG).
   2102..2690    -  rep_origin     ori: high-copy-number ColE1/pMB1/pBR322/pUC origin of replication
   2861..3721    -  CDS            AmpR: β-lactamase; bla; confers resistance to ampicillin, carbenicillin, and related antibiotics
   3722..3826    -  promoter       AmpR promoter: bla
   3879..4307    -  rep_origin     f1 ori (sequence partly withheld): f1 bacteriophage origin of replication; arrow indicates direction of (+) strand synthesis
   4319..4352    +  protein_bind   loxP: Cre-mediated recombination occurs in the 8-bp core sequence (GCATACAT). Cre recombinase
   4353..4374    +  misc_feature   MCS (fragment): pBluescript multiple cloning site
   4455..4472    +  misc_feature   MCS (fragment): pBluescript multiple cloning site
   4476..4509    +  protein_bind   FRT (minimal): supports FLP-mediated excision but not integration (Turan and Bode, 2011) FLP recombinase from the Saccharomyces cerevisiae 2μ plasmid
   4513..5424    +  CDS            mNeonGreen: mNeonGreen is a basic (constitutively fluorescent) green/yellow fluorescent protein published in 2013, derived from Branchiostoma lanceolatum. It is reported to be a very rapidly-maturing monomer with moderate acid sensitivity.
   5431..1       +  terminator     tbb-2 terminator (across the origin): tbb-2; transcription terminator for the C. elegans tubulin beta-2 gene
>Addgene plasmid #200073 | pHygCG2 | addgene full sequence | sequence record 393484 | Addgene NGS Result
CTCAGTTGTCCTCGAACAGGTCTAAAAATTGCGGTCATAAACTGAAACGTAACATATGATAAGGTATTTT
GTGTGCGGTTTTTTCTATGATGTTTCAAAAAAATTTATCAGAAGTAAAAAACATAAGAAGTGTACACAGA
ACATTGTGTAGATTTTGGGATAGAATTATTATTAATGGGGGGAGGGAGCACAATTTTTTTCGACTTTTTA
TTACGAATTAATTCTATTTTTGAATCTACACAATTTCATTGTTAGAGGTGACTTAAAAGAAGCTAAAAAA
CAAAGAAATTAAGAGAAGTTTTTTGATAATAACAAAAATAGGGGGTGGGAGCACAGGGAGAAAGAGCATG
TAGGGATGTTGAAGAGTAATTGGACCCACTTTGTACAAGAAAGCTGGGTCTATTCCTTTGCCCTCGGACG
AGTGCTGGGGCGTCGGTTTCCACTATCGGCGAGTACTTCTACACAGCCATCGGTCCAGACGGCCGCGCTT
CTGCGGGCGATTTGTGTACGCCCGACAGTCCCGGCTCCGGATCGGACGATTGCGTCGCATCGACCCTGCG
CCCAAGCTGCATCATCGAAATTGCCGTCAACCAAGCTCTGATAGAGTTGGTCAAGACCAATGCGGAGCAT
ATACGCCCGGAGCCGCGGCGATCCTGCAAGCTCCGGATGCCTCCGCTCGAAGTAGCGCGTCTGCTGCTCC
ATACAAGCCAACCACGGCCTCCAGAAGAAGATGTTGGCGACCTCGTATTGGGAATCCCCGAACATCGCCT
CGCTCCAGTCAATGACCGCTGTTATGCGGCCATTGTCCGTCAGGACATTGTTGGAGCCGAAATCCGCGTG
CACGAGGTGCCGGACTTCGGGGCAGTCCTCGGCCCAAAGCATCAGCTCATCGAGAGCCTGCGCGACGGAC
GCACTGACGGTGTCGTCCATCACAGTTTGCCAGTGATACACATGGGGATCAGCAATCGCGCATATGAAAT
CACGCCATGTAGTGTATTGACCGATTCCTTGCGGTCCGAATGGGCCGAACCCGCTCGTCTGGCTAAGATC
GGCCGCAGCGATCGCATCCATGGCCTCCGCGACCGGCTGCAGAACAGCGGGCAGTTCGGTTTCAGGCAGG
TCTTGCAACGTGACACCCTGTGCACGGCGGGAGATGCAATAGGTCAGGCTCTCGCTGAATTCCCCAATGT
CAAGCACTTCCGGAATCGGGAGCGCGGCCGATGCAAAGTGCCGATAAACATAACGATCTTTGTAGAAACC
ATCGGCGCAGCTATTTACCCGCAGGACATATCCACGCCCTCCTACATCGAAGCTGAAAGCACGAGATTCT
TCGCCCTCCGAGAGCTGCATCAGGTCGGAGACGCTGTCGAACTTTTCGATCAGAAACTTCTCGACAGACG
TCGCGGTGAGTTCAGGCTTTTTCATGGAGCCTGCTTTTTTGTACAAACTTGCGGCACCGCCTGACATATT
ACCTTAAAATTCAAAAATTAATTTCAGATCAGTCATAACCAAGAAAACAAAATAAACGTTAGGACAGAAA
ATTCAAATTAATTAAAAATTATGCTGAATAAGAAAATTACATGCAAAGCCTTATTTTCCTCATAGAAACA
GTTGAATAACATATTTTTTAATTGAAAACATAGCAAAATTCGTGGTAAAATTTGTCAAAACCTTGGAAAA
AATCGAAAAAAGAACATTTCCCGATGCATTTTCCTATTTCTCGTTGCCGACAACGTATAAACGTTGAATA
CTCAGTCAACGAATTTGGCTGCTGGCTTGGACTCTCGCACGGAAGAGACGCGTGTGTAGATTTACGACGA
AAGCAAAAATGATCCCGCTTTCCAGTCGGGAAACCTGTCGTGCCAGCTGCATTAATGAATCGGCCAACGC
GCGGGGAGAGGCGGTTTGCGTATTGGGCGAATTCCGCTTCCTCGCTCACTGACTCGCTGCGCTCGGTCGT
TCGGCTGCGGCGAGCGGTATCAGCTCACTCAAAGGCGGTAATACGGTTATCCACAGAATCAGGGGATAAC
GCAGGAAAGAACATGTGAGCAAAAGGCCAGCAAAAGGCCAGGAACCGTAAAAAGGCCGCGTTGCTGGCGT
TTTTCCATAGGCTCCGCCCCCCTGACGAGCATCACAAAAATCGACGCTCAAGTCAGAGGTGGCGAAACCC
GACAGGACTATAAAGATACCAGGCGTTTCCCCCTGGAAGCTCCCTCGTGCGCTCTCCTGTTCCGACCCTG
CCGCTTACCGGATACCTGTCCGCCTTTCTCCCTTCGGGAAGCGTGGCGCTTTCTCATAGCTCACGCTGTA
GGTATCTCAGTTCGGTGTAGGTCGTTCGCTCCAAGCTGGGCTGTGTGCACGAACCCCCCATTCAGCCCGA
CCGCTGCGCCTTATCCGGTAACTATCGTCTTGAGTCCAACCCGGTAAGACACGACTTATCGCCACTGGCA
GCAGCCACTGGTAACAGGATTAGCAGAGCGAGGTATGTAGGCGGTGCTACAGAGTTCTTGAAGTGGTGGC
CTAACTACGGCTACACTAGAAGAACAGTATTTGGTATCTGCGCTCTGCTGAAGCCAGTTACCTTCGGAAA
AAGAGTTGGTAGCTCTTGATCCGGCAAACAAACCACCGCTGGTAGCGGTGGTTTTTTTGTTTGCAAGCAG
CAGATTACGCGCAGAAAAAAAGGATCTCAAGAAGATCCTTTGATCTTTTCTACGGGGTCTGACGCTCAGT
GGAACGAAAACTCACGTTAAGGGATTTTGGTCATGAGATTATCAAAAAGGATCTTCACCTAGATCCTTTT
AAATTAAAAATGAAGTTTTAAATCAATCTAAAGTATATATGAGTAAACTTGGTCTGACAGTTACCAATGC
TTAATCAGTGAGGCACCTATCTCAGCGATCTGTCTATTTCGTTCATCCATAGTTGCCTGACTCCCCGTCG
TGTAGATAACTACGATACGGGAGGGCTTACCATCTGGCCCCAGTGCTGCAATGATACCGCGAGATCCACG
CTCACCGGCTCCAGATTTATCAGCAATAAACCAGCCAGCCGGAAGGGCCGAGCGCAGAAGTGGTCCTGCA
ACTTTATCCGCCTCCATCCAGTCTATTAATTGTTGCCGGGAAGCTAGAGTAAGTAGTTCGCCAGTTAATA
GTTTGCGCAACGTTGTTGCCATTGCTACAGGCATCGTGGTGTCACGCTCGTCGTTTGGTATGGCTTCATT
CAGCTCCGGTTCCCAACGATCAAGGCGAGTTACATGATCCCCCATGTTGTGCAAAAAAGCGGTTAGCTCC
TTCGGTCCTCCGATCGTTGTCAGAAGTAAGTTGGCCGCAGTGTTATCACTCATGGTTATGGCAGCACTGC
ATAATTCTCTTACTGTCATGCCATCCGTAAGATGCTTTTCTGTGACTGGTGAGTACTCAACCAAGTCATT
CTGAGAATAGTGTATGCGGCGACCGAGTTGCTCTTGCCCGGCGTCAATACGGGATAATACCGCGCCACAT
AGCAGAACTTTAAAAGTGCTCATCATTGGAAAACGTTCTTCGGGGCGAAAACTCTCAAGGATCTTACCGC
TGTTGAGATCCAGTTCGATGTAACCCACTCGTGCACCCAACTGATCTTCAGCATCTTTTACTTTCACCAG
CGTTTCTGGGTGAGCAAAAACAGGAAGGCAAAATGCCGCAAAAAAGGGAATAAGGGCGACACGGAAATGT
TGAATACTCATACTCTTCCTTTTTCAATATTATTGAAGCATTTATCAGGGTTATTGTCTCATGAGCGGAT
ACATATTTGAATGTATTTAGAAAAATAAACAAATAGGGGTTCCGCGCACATTTCCCCGAAAAGTGCCACC
TAAATTGTAAGCGTTAATATTTTGTTAAAATTCGCGTTAAATTTTTGTTAAATCAGCTCATTTTTTAACC
AATAGGCCGAAATCGGCAAAATCCCTTATAAATCAAAAGAATAGACCGAGATAGGGT
[37 nt withheld, positions 3978-4014]
AAAGAACGTGGACTCCAACGTCAAAGG
[49 nt withheld, positions 4042-4090]
T
[91 nt withheld, positions 4092-4182]
G
[124 nt withheld, positions 4184-4307]
CGTCGGAGCTCATAACTTCGTATAGCATACATTATACGAAGTTATGCGGCCGCTCTAGAACTAGTGGCGA
AGAGCCTGCAGGTAACCACGCGTTGCATGCTCTTCGGTACCCGGGAAGTTCCTATACTATTTGAAGAATA
GGAACTTCTGCAGGAATTCGATATCGGTGAAGTTCCTATTCTCTAGAAAGTATAGGAACTTCAAAATGGT
GTCGAAGGGAGAAGAGGATAACATGGCTTCACTCCCAGCTACACACGAACTCCACATCTTCGGATCGATC
AACGGAGTGGATTTCGATATGGTCGGACAAGGTAAGTTTAAACATATATATACTAACTAACCCTGATTAT
TTAAATTTTCAGGAACTGGAAACCCAAACGATGGATACGAGGAACTCAACCTCAAGTCGACAAAGGGAGA
TCTGCAATTCTCGCCATGGATTCTCGTGCCACACATCGGATACGGATTCCACCAATACCTCCCATACCCA
GGTAAGTTTAAACTGAGTTCTACTAACTAACGAGTAATATTTAAATTTTCAGATGGAATGTCACCATTCC
AAGCTGCCATGGTGGATGGATCGGGATACCAAGTTCACCGAACAATGCAATTCGAGGATGGAGCCTCGCT
CACAGTGAACTACCGATACACATACGAGGGATCGCACATCAAGGTAAGTTTAAACAGTTCGGTACTAACT
AACCATACATATTTAAATTTTCAGGGAGAGGCTCAAGTTAAGGGAACAGGATTCCCAGCTGATGGACCAG
TGATGACAAACTCACTCACAGCTGCTGATTGGTGCCGATCGAAAAAGACATACCCAAATGATAAGACAAT
CATCTCGACATTCAAGTGGTCGTACACTACTGGAAACGGAAAGCGATACCGATCGACAGCCCGAACAACA
TACACATTCGCTAAGCCAATGGCCGCCAACTACCTCAAGGTAAGTTTAAACATGATTTTACTAACTAACT
AATCTGATTTAAATTTTCAGAATCAACCAATGTACGTGTTCCGAAAGACAGAACTCAAGCACTCAAAGAC
AGAGCTGAACTTCAAAGAGTGGCAAAAGGCCTTCACAGATGTGATGGGAATGGATGAACTCTACAAGACG
TAAATGCAAAATCCTTTCAAGCATTCCCTTCTTCTCTATCACTCTTCTTTCTTTTTGTCAAAAAATTCTC
TCGCTAATTTATTTGCTTTTTTAATGTTATTATTTTATGACTTTTTATAGTCACTGAAAAGTTTGCATCT
GAGTGAAGTGAATGCTATCAAAATGTGATTCTGTCTGATGTACTTTCACAATCTCTCTTCAATTCCATTT
TGAAGTGCTTTAAACCCGAAAGGTTGAGAAAAATGCGAGCGCTCAAATATTTGTATTGTGTTCGTTGAGT
GACCCAACAAAAAGAGGAAACTTTATTGTGCCGCCAAGAAAAAAGT
